Addgene plasmid #10745: 819 pGEX2T PTEN C124S
Depositing lab: William Sellers. Depositing organization: Dana-Farber Cancer Institute. Publication: Regulation of G1 progression by the PTEN tumor suppressor protein is linked to inhibition of the phosphatidylinositol 3-kinase/Akt pathway. Ramaswamy S, Nakamura N, Vazquez F, Batt DB, Perera S, Roberts TM, Sellers WR. Proc Natl Acad Sci U S A. 1999 Mar 2. 96(5):2110-5. 10.1073/pnas.96.5.2110 PubMed 10051603.
Backbone
  Vector backbone: pGEX-2T
  Backbone size w/o insert (bp): 4948
  Vector type: Bacterial Expression
Growth in bacteria
  Bacterial resistance: Ampicillin, 100 μg/mL
  Growth temperature: 37°C
  Growth strain: DH5alpha
  Copy number: High Copy
Gene/Insert
  Gene/Insert name: PTEN
  Species: H. sapiens (human)
  Insert size (bp): 1200
  Mutation: C124S
  Entrez Gene: PTEN (a.k.a. 10q23del, BZS, CWS1, DEC, GLM2, MHAM, MMAC1, PTEN1, PTENbeta, TEP1)
  Tag / fusion protein: GST (N terminal on backbone)
  Cloning method: Restriction Enzyme; 5′ cloning site BamHI (not destroyed); 3′ cloning site EcoRI (not destroyed)
  Sequencing primers: 5′ pGEX-5'
Terms and licenses: Academic/Nonprofit Terms; Industry Terms: Not Available to Industry
How to cite: 819 pGEX2T PTEN C124S was a gift from William Sellers (Addgene plasmid # 10745 ; http://n2t.net/addgene:10745 ; RRID:Addgene_10745)
