[The description below was written by a language model from this plasmid's Addgene catalogue record.]
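Description:
819 pGEX2T PTEN C124S is a bacterial expression plasmid built on the pGEX-2T backbone (about 4.9 kb without insert) for producing a mutant form of the human PTEN tumor suppressor as a glutathione S-transferase fusion in E. coli. It is maintained as a high-copy plasmid under ampicillin selection. No feature table accompanies the record, so the promoter, origin and other backbone elements are not listed explicitly. pGEX-series vectors generally drive the GST fusion from an IPTG-inducible tac promoter, carry a lacI repressor gene, and in the 2T version place a thrombin cleavage site between GST and the cloned protein.

The insert is an approximately 1.2 kb human PTEN coding sequence cloned between the BamHI and EcoRI sites, both of which remain intact, so that GST supplied by the backbone is fused to the N terminus of PTEN. The insert carries the C124S substitution. Cysteine 124 is the catalytic residue in the phosphatase active-site motif, and replacing it with serine is the classic way of generating a phosphatase-inactive PTEN.

The GST tag permits affinity purification of the recombinant protein on glutathione resin. This makes the construct suited to preparing catalytically dead PTEN as a negative control alongside the wild-type enzyme in in vitro phosphatase or binding assays. The associated publication concerns PTEN's regulation of G1 cell-cycle progression through inhibition of the phosphatidylinositol 3-kinase/Akt pathway, a context in which such a mutant helps show whether observed effects depend on phosphatase activity.
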