>Addgene plasmid #10745 | 819 pGEX2T PTEN C124S | addgene partial sequence | sequence record 17617 | 10745 with pGEX5'
GGTTCCGCGTGGATCCATGACAGCCATCATCAAAGAGATCGTTAGCAGAAACAAAAGGAGATATCAAGAG
GATGGATTCGACTTAGACTTGACCTATATTTATCCAAACATTATTGCTATGGGATTTCCTGCAGAAAGAC
TTGAAGGCGTATACAGGAACAATATTGATGATGTAGTAAGGTTTTTGGATTCAAAGCATAAAAACCATTA
CAAGATATACAATCTTTGTGCTGAAAGACATTATGACACCGCCAAATTTAATTGCAGAGTTGCACAATAT
CCTTTTGAAGACCATAACCCACCACAGCTAGAACTTATCAAACCCTTTTGTGAAGATCTTGACCAATGGC
TAAGTGAAGATGACAATCATGTTGCAGCAATTCACTCCAAGGCTGGAAAGGGACGAACTGGTGTAATGAT
ATGTGCATATTTATTACATCGGGGCAAATTTTTAAAGGCACAAGAGGCCCTAGATTTCTATGGGGAAGTA
AGGACCAGAGACAAAAAGGGAGTAACTATTCCCAGTCAGAGGCGCTATGTGTATTATTATAGCTACCTGT
TAAAGAATCATCTGGATTATAGACCAGTGGCACTGTTGTTTCACAAGATGATGTTTGAAACTATTCCAAT
GTTCAGTGGCGGAACTTGCAATCCTCAGTTTGTGGTCTGCCAGCTAAAGGTGAAGATATATTCCTCCAAT
TCAGGACCCACACGACGGGAAGACAAGTTCATGTACTTTGAGTTCCCTCAGCCGTTACCTGTGTGTGGTG
ATATCAAAGTAGAGTTCTTCCACAAACAGAACAAGATGCTAAAAAAGGACAAAATGTTTCACTTTTGGGT
AAATACATTCTTCATACCAGGACCAGAGGAAACCTCAGAAAAAGTAGAAAATGGAAGTCTATGTGATC
